>Addgene plasmid #57786 | PA-mCherry-miniSOG-Cx26-7 | addgene partial sequence | sequence record 158954 | CMV-F 5'-CGCAAATGGGCGGTAGGCGTG-3'
AGCAGAGCTGGTTTAGTGAACCGTCAGATCCGCTAGCGCTACCGGACTCAGATCTCGAGCTCAAGCTTCG
AATTCGCGGCTGCACGCTCCTCGGGACACAGTGCCAACCATCCAGAGGACAAGATGGATTGGGGCACACT
ACAGAGCATCCTCGGGGGTGTCAACAAGCACTCCACCAGCATTGGGAAAATCTGGCTCACTGTCCTCTTC
ATCTTCCGCATCATGATCCTCGTGGTGGCCGCGAAGGAGGTGTGGGGAGATGAGCAAGCCGATTTTGTTT
GCAACACTCTCCAGCCTGGCTGTAAGAATGTGTGCTACGACCACTACTTCCCCATCTCTCACATCCGGCT
CTGGGCTCTGCAGCTGATCATGGTGTCCACGCCGGCCCTCCTGGTAGCTATGCACGTGGCCTACCGGAGA
CACGAAAAGAAACGGAAGTTCATGAAGGGAGAGATAAAGAACGAGTTTAAGGACATCGAAGAGATCAAAA
CCCAGAAGGTCCGTATCGAAGGGTCCCTGTGGTGGACCTACACCACCAGCATCTTCTTCCGGGTCATCTT
CGAAGCTGTCTTCATGTATGTCTTTTACATCATGTACAATGGCTTCTTCATGCAGCGTCTGGTGAAGTGT
AACGCCTGGCCTTGTCCCAATACAGTGGACTGCTTCATTTCCAGGCCCACAGAAAAGACTGTCTTCACGG
TGTTCATGATCTCTGTGTCTGGAATTTGCATCCTGCTAAACATCACAGAGCTGTGCTATCTGTTCATTAG
GTATTGCTCAGGGAAGTCCAAAAGACCAGTCGCGGATCCACCGGTCGCCACCATGGTG
