[The description below was written by a language model from this plasmid's Addgene catalogue record.]
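Description:
PA-mCherry-miniSOG-Cx26-7 is a mammalian expression plasmid that produces rat connexin 26 (the beta-2 gap junction protein, Cx26) fused to a tandem PA-mCherry-miniSOG tag. The backbone, named PA-mCherry-miniSOG, is about 4.75 kb without the insert. It is maintained as a high-copy plasmid in E. coli under kanamycin selection, and it carries a neomycin resistance marker so that transfected mammalian cells can be selected with G418. Expression of the fusion is driven by the CMV promoter. The listed sequencing primers point to an SV40 polyadenylation signal downstream of the coding region, although no feature table is supplied to confirm the layout. The record does not state the cloning method or which end of Cx26 carries the tag. The "7" in the name may denote a linker length, but this is not explained in the record.

The construct is intended as a localization marker for gap junctions, since connexin 26 assembles into the hemichannels that dock between neighbouring cells to form junctional plaques. The tag combines two functions. PA-mCherry is a photoactivatable red fluorescent protein that becomes fluorescent after activation with violet light, which allows selected protein populations to be highlighted. miniSOG is a small flavin-binding green fluorescent protein that generates singlet oxygen on blue-light illumination. This singlet oxygen can photo-oxidize diaminobenzidine into an electron-dense deposit, which is the basis for correlated light and electron microscopy. The recorded excitation (448/473 nm) and emission (500/528 nm) values correspond to the miniSOG component rather than to PA-mCherry.
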