Addgene plasmid #57786: PA-mCherry-miniSOG-Cx26-7
Purpose: Localization: Gap Junctions, Excitation: 448 / 473, Emission: 500 / 528
Depositing lab: Michael Davidson. Depositing organization: Florida State University, Tallahassee. Publication: A genetically encoded tag for correlated light and electron microscopy of intact cells, tissues, and organisms. Shu X, Lev-Ram V, Deerinck TJ, Qi Y, Ramko EB, Davidson MW, Jin Y, Ellisman MH, Tsien RY. PLoS Biol. 2011 Apr;9(4):e1001041. doi: 10.1371/journal.pbio.1001041. Epub 2011 Apr 5. PubMed 21483721.
Backbone
  Vector backbone: PA-mCherry-miniSOG
  Backbone size w/o insert (bp): 4750
  Vector type: Mammalian Expression
  Selectable markers: Neomycin (select with G418)
Growth in bacteria
  Bacterial resistance: Kanamycin, 50 μg/mL
  Growth temperature: 37°C
  Growth strain: DH5alpha
  Copy number: High Copy
Gene/Insert
  Gene/Insert name: Cx26 (alt names: Rat Beta-2 Connexin 26; NM_001004099.1)
  Species: R. norvegicus (rat)
  Promoter: CMV
  Tag / fusion protein: PA-mCherry-miniSOG
  Cloning method: Unknown
  Sequencing primers: 5′ CMV-F; 3′ SV40pA-R
Terms and licenses: Academic/Nonprofit Terms; Industry Terms: Not Available to Industry
Depositor comments: R. norvegicus (rat) Beta-2 Connexin 26. Excitation = 448 / 473; Emission = 500 / 528
How to cite: PA-mCherry-miniSOG-Cx26-7 was a gift from Michael Davidson (Addgene plasmid # 57786 ; http://n2t.net/addgene:57786 ; RRID:Addgene_57786)
